Addgene plasmid #246312: p305N-29
Purpose: Evaluation of PtU6.2 promoter (Pol III promoter) for CRISPR-Cas9 editing of mEGFP in a Nicotiana benthamiana reporter line
Depositing lab: Chung-Jui Tsai. Depositing organization: University of Georgia. Publication: A compendium of nonredundant short polymerase III promoters for CRISPR applications. Deguchi M, Sinclair KM, Patel A, Coile M, Ortega MA, Bewg WP, Tsai CJ. Plant Physiol. 2025 Jul 3;198(3):kiaf294. doi: 10.1093/plphys/kiaf294. PubMed 40673482.
Backbone
  Vector backbone: p305N
  Vector type: Plant Expression, CRISPR
Growth in bacteria
  Bacterial resistance: Kanamycin, 50 μg/mL
  Growth temperature: 37°C
  Growth strain: DH5alpha
  Copy number: High Copy
Gene/Insert
  Gene/Insert name: PtU6.2 promoter
  gRNA/shRNA sequence: CATGCCCGAAGGCTACGTCC
  Species: Populus tricocarpa
  Promoter: PtU6.2 promoter
  Cloning method: Gibson Cloning
Terms and licenses: Academic/Nonprofit Terms; Industry Terms: Not Available to Industry
How to cite: p305N-29 was a gift from Chung-Jui Tsai (Addgene plasmid # 246312 ; http://n2t.net/addgene:246312 ; RRID:Addgene_246312)
