[The description below was written by a language model from this plasmid's Addgene catalogue record and pLannotate feature annotations shown in this document.]
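Description:
p305N-29 is a 12.8 kb plant binary CRISPR vector built on the p305N backbone and designed to test how well a short RNA polymerase III promoter, PtU6.2 from Populus trichocarpa, drives guide RNA expression for Cas9 editing. The backbone carries a high-copy ColE1/pUC-type origin for propagation in E. coli. It also has the broad-host-range incP oriV with its activator gene trfA, an arrangement that normally allows replication in Agrobacterium. Bacterial selection is by kanamycin through an aphA-3 aminoglycoside phosphotransferase gene. A short TetR fragment in the backbone appears to be a remnant rather than a functional part.

The payload lies between nopaline-type left and right T-DNA border repeats, which delimit the segment transferred into plant cells. Next to the left border is an nptII (NeoR/KanR) gene, a standard plant selectable marker, although its promoter and terminator are not annotated. The guide cassette follows. The PtU6.2 promoter was inserted by Gibson cloning and is not itself annotated, but according to the record it drives a 20-nt spacer targeting mEGFP. The annotation software labels this spacer as an mVenus-related fragment because of sequence similarity among GFP derivatives. The spacer is fused directly to the Streptococcus pyogenes gRNA scaffold. Downstream is a S. pyogenes Cas9 coding sequence ended by the Arabidopsis HSP18.2 terminator. The Cas9 promoter is not identified, and the region upstream of Cas9 contains only partial matches to an Arabidopsis HST gene, whose meaning is unclear from the record.

The construct is used in a Nicotiana benthamiana mEGFP reporter line, where editing of mEGFP provides a readout of PtU6.2 promoter activity, as part of a comparison of compact Pol III promoters for CRISPR applications.
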