Features (pLannotate 1.2.2; 15 found; start..end, strand, type, name):
      1..589     +  rep_origin     ori: high-copy-number ColE1/pMB1/pBR322/pUC origin of replication
    778..805     -  CDS            TetR (fragment): tetracycline resistance regulatory protein; tetR
    829..1977    -  CDS            trfA: trans-acting replication protein that binds to and activates oriV
   2276..3070    -  CDS            KanR: aminoglycoside phosphotransferase; aphA-3; confers resistance to kanamycin
   3282..3913    -  rep_origin     oriV: incP origin of replication
   3993..4017    +  misc_feature   LB T-DNA repeat: left border repeat from nopaline C58 T-DNA
   4532..5326    -  CDS            NeoR/KanR: aminoglycoside phosphotransferase from Tn5; aph(3')-II (or nptII); confers resistance to neomycin, kanamycin, and G418 (Geneticin®)
   6333..6352    +  CDS            VN155(I152L) (fragment): improved N-terminal fragment of mVenus for use in bimolecular fluorescence complementation (BiFC) (Kodama and Hu, 2010)
   6353..6428    +  misc_RNA       gRNA scaffold: guide RNA scaffold for the Streptococcus pyogenes CRISPR/Cas9 system
   6470..6841    +  CDS            HST (fragment): HSTC_ARATH - Also known as HPT2, VTE2-2. Experimental evidence at protein level: Swiss-Prot protein existence level 1. Involved in the synthesis of plastoquinone-9. Can use both homogentisic acid and 2,5-dihydroxyphenylacetic acid gamma-lactone as prenyl acceptors, and solanesyl diphosphate > farnesyl diphosphate > geranylgeranyl diphosphate >> phytyl diphosphate as prenyl donors. Do not catalyze the decardoxylation of homogentisate uncoupled from prenylation. From Arabidopsis thaliana (Mouse-ear cress).
   6993..7076    +  CDS            HST (fragment): HSTC_ARATH - Also known as HPT2, VTE2-2. Experimental evidence at protein level: Swiss-Prot protein existence level 1. Involved in the synthesis of plastoquinone-9. Can use both homogentisic acid and 2,5-dihydroxyphenylacetic acid gamma-lactone as prenyl acceptors, and solanesyl diphosphate > farnesyl diphosphate > geranylgeranyl diphosphate >> phytyl diphosphate as prenyl donors. Do not catalyze the decardoxylation of homogentisate uncoupled from prenylation. From Arabidopsis thaliana (Mouse-ear cress).
   7342..7416    +  CDS            HST (fragment): HSTC_ARATH - Also known as HPT2, VTE2-2. Experimental evidence at protein level: Swiss-Prot protein existence level 1. Involved in the synthesis of plastoquinone-9. Can use both homogentisic acid and 2,5-dihydroxyphenylacetic acid gamma-lactone as prenyl acceptors, and solanesyl diphosphate > farnesyl diphosphate > geranylgeranyl diphosphate >> phytyl diphosphate as prenyl donors. Do not catalyze the decardoxylation of homogentisate uncoupled from prenylation. From Arabidopsis thaliana (Mouse-ear cress).
   8112..12215   +  CDS            cas9: CAS9_STRP1 - Also known as csn1 From Streptococcus pyogenes serotype M1.
  12255..12503   +  terminator     HSP terminator: efficient transcription terminator from the Arabidopsis thaliana heat shock protein 18.2 gene (Nagaya et al., 2010)
  12522..12546   +  misc_feature   RB T-DNA repeat: right border repeat from nopaline C58 T-DNA
>Addgene plasmid #246312 | p305N-29 | addgene full sequence | sequence record 491104 | Addgene NGS Result
TTGAGATCCTTTTTTTCTGCGCGTAATCTGCTGCTTGCAAACAAAAAAACCACCGCTACCAGCGGTGGTT
TGTTTGCCGGATCAAGAGCTACCAACTCTTTTTCCGAAGGTAACTGGCTTCAGCAGAGCGCAGATACCAA
ATACTGTTCTTCTAGTGTAGCCGTAGTTAGGCCACCACTTCAAGAACTCTGTAGCACCGCCTACATACCT
CGCTCTGCTAATCCTGTTACCAGTGGCTGCTGCCAGTGGCGATAAGTCGTGTCTTACCGGGTTGGACTCA
AGACGATAGTTACCGGATAAGGCGCAGCGGTCGGGCTGAACGGGGGGTTCGTGCACACAGCCCAGCTTGG
AGCGAACGACCTACACCGAACTGAGATACCTACAGCGTGAGCTATGAGAAAGCGCCACGCTTCCCGAAGG
GAGAAAGGCGGACAGGTATCCGGTAAGCGGCAGGGTCGGAACAGGAGAGCGCACGAGGGAGCTTCCAGGG
GGAAACGCCTGGTATCTTTATAGTCCTGTCGGGTTTCGCCACCTCTGACTTGAGCGTCGATTTTTGTGAT
GCTCGTCAGGGGGGCGGAGCCTATGGAAAAACGCCAGCAACGCGGCCTTTTTACGGTTCCTGGCCTTTTG
CTGGCCTTTTGCTCACATGTTCTTTCCTGCGTTATCCCCTGATTCTGTGGATAACCGTATTACCGCCTTT
GAGTGAGCTGATACCGCTCGCCGCAGCCGAACGACCGAGCGCAGCGAGTCAGTGAGCGAGGAAGCGGAAG
AGGATCTCAGTAAAGCGCTGGCTGCTGAACCCCCAGCCGGAACTGACCCCACAAGGCCCTAGCGTTTGCA
ATGCACCAGGTCATCATTGACCCAGGCGTGTTCCACCAGGCCGCTGCCTCGCAACTCTTCGCAGGCTTCG
CCGACCTGCTCGCGCCACTTCTTCACGCGGGTGGAATCCGATCCGCACATGAGGCGGAAGGTTTCCAGCT
TGAGCGGGTACGGCTCCCGGTGCGAGCTGAAATAGTCGAACATCCGTCGGGCCGTCGGCGACAGCTTGCG
GTACTTCTCCCATATGAATTTCGTGTAGTGGTCGCCAGCAAACAGCACGACGATTTCCTCGTCGATCAGG
ACCTGGCAACGGGACGTTTTCTTGCCACGGTCCAGGACGCGGAAGCGGTGCAGCAGCGACACCGATTCCA
GGTGCCCAACGCGGTCGGACGTGAAGCCCATCGCCGTCGCCTGTAGGCGCGACAGGCATTCCTCGGCCTT
CGTGTAATACCGGCCATTGATCGACCAGCCCAGGTCCTGGCAAAGCTCGTAGAACGTGAAGGTGATCGGC
TCGCCGATAGGGGTGCGCTTCGCGTACTCCAACACCTGCTGCCACACCAGTTCGTCATCGTCGGCCCGCA
GCTCGACGCCGGTGTAGGTGATCTTCACGTCCTTGTTGACGTGGAAAATGACCTTGTTTTGCAGCGCCTC
GCGCGGGATTTTCTTGTTGCGCGTGGTGAACAGGGCAGAGCGGGCCGTGTCGTTTGGCATCGCTCGCATC
GTGTCCGGCCACGGCGCAATATCGAACAAGGAAAGCTGCATTTCCTTGATCTGCTGCTTCGTGTGTTTCA
GCAACGCGGCTTGCTTGGCCTCGCTGACCTGTTTTGCCAGGTCCTCGCCGGCGGTTTTTCGCTTCTTGGT
CGTCATAGTTCCTCGCGTGTCGATGGTCATCGACTTCGCCAAACCTGCCGCCTCCTGTTCGAGACGACGC
GAACGCTCCACGGCGGCCGATGGCGCGGGCAGGGCAGGGGGAGCCAGTTGCACGCTGTCGCGCTCGATCT
TGGCCGTAGCTTGCTGGGCCATCGAGCCGACGGACTGGAAGGTTTCGCGGGGCGCACGCATGACGGTGCG
GCTTGCGATGGTTTCGGCATCCTCGGCGGAAAACCCCGCGTCGATCAGTTCTTGCCTGTATGCCTTCCGG
TCAAACGTCCGATTCATTCACCCTCCTTGCGGGATTGCCCCGACTCACGCCGGGGCAATGTGCCCTTATT
CCTGATTTGATCCGCCTGGTGCCTTGGTGTCCAGATAATCCACCTTATCGGCAATGAAGTCGGTCCCGTA
GACCGTCTGGCCGTCCTTCTCGTACTTGGTATTCCGAATCTTGCCCTGCACGAATACCAGCGACCCCTTG
CCCAAATACTTGCCGTGGGCCTCGGCCTGAGAGCCAAAACACTTGATGCGGAAGAAGTCGGTGCGCTCCT
GCTTGTCGCCAGCATCGTTGCGCCACATCTAGGTACTAAAACAATTCATCCAGTAAAATATAATATTTTA
TTTTCTCCCAATCAGGCTTGATCCCCAGTAAGTCAAAAAATAGCTCGACATACTGTTCTTCCCCAATATC
CTCCCTGATCGACCGGACGCAGAAGGCAATGTCATACCACTTGTCCGCCCTGCCGCTTCTCCCAAGATCA
ATAAAGCCACTTACTTTGCCATCTTTCACAAAGATGTTGCTGTCTCCCAGGTCGCCGTGGGAAAAGACAA
GTTCCTCTTCGGGCTTTTCCGTCTTTAAAAAATCATACAGCTCGCGCGGATCTTTAAATGGGGTGTCTTC
TTCCCAGTTTTCGCAATCCACATCGGCCAGATCGTTATTCAGTAAGTAATCCAATTCGGCTAAGCGGCTG
TCTAAGCTATTCGTATAGGGACAATCCGATATGTCGATGGAGTGAAAGAGCCTGATGCACTCCGCATACA
GCTCGATAATCTTTTCAGGGCTTTGTTCATCTTCATACTCTTCCGAGCAAAGGACGCCATCGGCCTCACT
CATGAGCAGATTGCTCCAGCCATCATGCCGTTCAAGGTGCAGGACCTTTGGAACAGGCAGCTTTCCTTCC
AGCCATAGCATCATGTCCTTTTCCCGTTCCACATCATAGGTGGTCCCTTTATACCGGCTGTCCGTCATTT
TTAAATATAGGTTTTCATTTTCTCCCACCAGCTTATATACCTTAGCAGGAGACATTCCTTCCGTATCTTT
TACGCAGCGGTATTTTTCGATCAGTTTTTTCAATTCCGGTGATATTCTCATTTTAGCCATTTATTATTTC
CTTCCTCTTTTCTACAGTATTTAAAGATACCCCAAGAAGCTAATTATAACAAGACGAACTCCAATTCACT
GTTCCTTGCATTCTAAAACTTTAAATACCAGAAAACAGCTTTTTCAAAGTTGTTTTCAAAGTTGGCGTAT
AACATAGTATCGACGGAGCCGATTTTGAAACCACAATTATGGGTGATGCTGCCAACGCGAGAGCGGGCCG
GGAGGGTTCGAGAAGGGGGGGCACCCCCCTTCGGCGTGCGCGGTCACGCGCACAGGGCGCAGCCCTGGTT
AAAAACAAGGTTTATAAATATTGGTTTAAAAGCAGGTTAAAAGACAGGTTAGCGGTGGCCGAAAAACGGG
CGGAAACCCTTGCAAATGCTGGATTTTCTGCCTGTGGACAGCCCCTCAAATGTCAATAGGTGCGCCCCTC
ATCTGTCAGCACTCTGCCCCTCAAGTGTCAAGGATCGCGCCCCTCATCTGTCAGTAGTCGCGCCCCTCAA
GTGTCAATACCGCAGGGCACTTATCCCCAGGCTTGTCCACATCATCTGTGGGAAACTCGCGTAAAATCAG
GCGTTTTCGCCGATTTGCGAGGCTGGCCAGCTCCACGTCGCCGGCCGAAATCGAGCCTGCCCCTCATCTG
TCAACGCCGCGCCGGGTGAGTCGGCCCCTCAAGTGTCAACGTCCGCCCCTCATCTGTCAGTGAGGGCCAA
GTTTTCCGCGAGGTATCCACAACGCCGGCGGCTGCGGTGTCTCGCACACGGCTTCGACGGCGTTTCTGGC
GCGTTTGCAGGGCCATAGACGGCCGCCAGCCCAGCGGCGAGGGCAACCAGCCCGGTGAGCGTCTCTAGTG
GACTGATGGGCTGCCTGTATCGAGTGGTGATTTTGTGCCGAGCTGCCGGTCGGGGAGCTGTTGGCTGGCT
GGTGGCAGGATATATTGTGGTGTAAACAAATTGACGATTTAAATGGTAGGCGCGGCTTAATTAAGCGCTT
AATTAAGCGCTTAATTAAGCGCTTAATAAGCCGCGCCGTACCCCAATAGTCTCGACAGACACATAGCACC
TAACATTATTGCTTAAATTTACTATTTTTTTACTATATTATACTCAACCCAATGAGCATAAAGACTGTAA
AATCTCAAATTCCTGAGAAGCATATTTATCGATCCCACAGACTTGATAGTTCCATAATCCATACGCTGCA
GCCAAATTGCTAGTGTGTTGAACATTTAACACGTAGAGAACTAGAAAAGATATAAAACTAAGATTGATAT
CCAAAATAGACGAGAACAATAAGCAAAAACTCTTAGTTTTGAAATAAATCAACAATCCCGAGGGTTGTCA
CATACATCAAAAACGAAAATCCATATAGCAAAAAAAACTCTAAATTACCGTTCGACAAAAAGAGAAAACT
GATAGGACATTTGCTAAACATTAAAATCAAAATTTGGATCAAGCCGAATTCTCAGAAGAACTCGTCAAGA
AGGCGATAGAAGGCGATGCGCTGCGAATCGGGAGCGGCGATACCGTAAAGCACGAGGAAGCGGTCAGCCC
ATTCGCCGCCAAGCTCTTCAGCAATATCACGGGTAGCCAACGCTATGTCCTGATAGCGGTCCGCCACACC
CAGCCGGCCACAGTCGATGAATCCAGAAAAGCGGCCATTTTCCACCATGATATTCGGCAAGCAGGCATCG
CCATGGGTCACGACGAGATCATCGCCGTCGGGCATGCGCGCCTTGAGCCTGGCGAACAGTTCGGCTGGCG
CGAGCCCCTGATGCTCTTCGTCCAGATCATCCTGATCGACAAGACCGGCTTCCATCCGAGTACGTGCTCG
CTCGATGCGATGTTTCGCTTGGTGGTCGAATGGGCAGGTAGCCGGATCAAGCGTATGCAGCCGCCGCATT
GCATCAGCCATGATGGATACTTTCTCGGCAGGAGCAAGGTGAGATGACAGGAGATCCTGCCCCGGCACTT
CGCCCAATAGCAGCCAGTCCCTTCCCGCTTCAGTGACAACGTCGAGCACAGCTGCGCAAGGAACGCCCGT
CGTGGCCAGCCACGATAGCCGCGCTGCCTCGTCCTGCAGTTCATTCAGGGCACCGGACAGGTCGGTCTTG
ACAAAAAGAACCGGGCGCCCCTGCGCTGACAGCCGGAACACGGCGGCATCAGAGCAGCCGATTGTCTGTT
GTGCCCAGTCATAGCCGAATAGCCTCTCCACCCAAGCGGCCGGAGAACCTGCGTGCAATCCATCTTGTTC
AATCATCTCGAGACGTACCGCGCGATGCATTCGAAGATCGATCCTTCGCCTGGAGGAGAGAAATCAGTGG
CGCTGCGGCTTTTAGGGTTTCTTTGTTGATGGAATGAGAGTGTAAGCTCTGCCAGTGCCACTTTATTAGG
GTTTTACAAGCCCTTTTCTTCGTAATTGGGCCTGACATTTTGTGCCACTTGGGCCTTTAGAGATGAAAAT
GTATATTGGGCTTAAGTTGACTTGAAGGATAAATTAGTTTAGGATATTACGTTTTTTATGAGAATTGGTG
TGTCGGATACATGTATATGATGCATTCAAATATATGTATTCTAGATACATTTAAGTTTAGATACAATCTA
AAATGTGTCTTTAATTACAGGACTGTAACTAAAATACTTAATGTAAGAAGAATATTACTCCTTTAATAGC
TTTTGAGTATATCTAGTCTAACATCTTTTAAAAAAGTCTAATTTCTTTCATTTATTTTTCGAGCAATAGC
AAAGTGCATAATTATTTTTTTCTTCTAGAAATTCAGATTTGTTTCTCTAAATTTTGAGATTCTTTTCTCA
ATTTTGTATGTCTAGAGAACAATGTGTATTTTTCACTCTAGTTGGTTGTTACTTTGTTGAATGTTCTGAT
AAAAGTATATTGTTATTTCTGAAGTAGATATAAACCTTCATTTGGAAATTATACATAAATCAAAATCGTT
AATTATCTAGATCAAGATATATGCCCTTTTCCTAATGTATTTGATACATGCACCTAATTTCACTAGATGT
ATCTTTTCTATTTTTTAAATTATGAATAGTTAATTTTTTCCATATGTGTATTTGATACATACTTCATGAC
TTTAAAAAATTAATTATATACCAGATATATGTATTTAAAATTTGTTATGTATTTAAAGTATGTATATGAT
TATTCGATATTAATCTCTTCGATGAAGGCCTAGATATCCCACATCGTCTGGTTAGAGAAAACATGACGTA
TTTAAGTAAGCGAAGCAGAGACCTGTTAGTTGCATGCCCGAAGGCTACGTCCGTTTTAGAGCTAGAAATA
GCAAGTTAAAATAAGGCTAGTCCGTTATCAACTTGAAAAAGTGGCACCGAGTCGGTGCTTTTTTTACTAG
TGGAGCTCAACTTTTGATTCGCTATTTGCAGTGCACCTGTGGCGTTCATCACATCTTTTGTGACACTGTT
TGCACTGGTCATTGCTATTACAAAGGACCTTCCTGATGTTGAAGGAGATCGAAAGTAAGTAACTGCACGC
ATAACCATTTTCTTTCCGCTCTTTGGCTCAATCCATTTGACAGTCAAAGACAATGTTTAACCAGCTCCGT
TTGATATATTGTCTTTATGTGTTTGTTCAAGCATGTTTAGTTAATCATGCCTTTGATTGATCTTGAATAG
GTTCCAAATATCAACCCTGGCAACAAAACTTGGAGTGAGAAACATTGCATTCCTCGGTTCTGGACTTCTG
CTAGTAAATTATGTTTCAGCCATATCACTAGCTTTCTACATGCCTCAGGTGAATTCATCTATTTCCGTCT
TAACTATTTCGGTTAATTAAAGCACGAACACCATTACTGCATGTAGAAGCTTGATAAACTATCGCCACCA
ATTTATTTTTGTTGCGATATTGTTACTTTCCTCAGTATGCAGCTTTGAAAAGACCAACCCTCTTATCCTT
TAACAATGAACAGGTTTTTAGAGGTAGCTTGATGATTCCTGCACATGTGATCTTGGCTTCAGGCTTAATT
TTCCAGGTAAAGCATTATGAGATACTCTTATATCTCTTACATACTTTTGAGATAATGCACAAGAACTTCA
TAACTATATGCTTTAGTTTCTGCATTTGACACTGCCAAATTCATTAATCTCTAATATCTTTGTTGTTGAT
CTTTGGTAGACATGGGTACTAGAAAAAGCAAACTACACCAAGGTAAAATACTTTTGTACAAACATAAACT
CGTTATCACGGAACATCAATGGAGTGTATATCTAACGGAGTGTAGAAACATTTGATTATTGCAGGAAGCT
ATCTCAGGATATTATCGGTTTATATGGAATCTCTTCTACGCAGAGTATCTGTTATTCCCCTTCCTCTAGC
TTTCAATTTCATGGTGAGGATATGCAGTTTTCTTTGTATATCATTCTTCTTCTTCTTTGTAGCTTGGAGT
CAAAATCGGTTCCTTCATGTACATACATCAAGGATATGTCCTTCTGAATTTTTATATCTTGCAATAAAAA
TGCTTGTACCAATTGAAACACCAGCTTTTTGAGTTCTATGATCACTGACTTGGTTCTAACCAAAAAAAAA
AAAATGTTTAATTTACATATCTAAAAGTAGGTTTAGGGAAACCTAAACAGTAAAATATTTGTATATTATT
CGAATTTCACTCATCATAAAAACTTAAATTGCACCATAAAATTTTGTTTTACTATTAATGATGTAATTTG
TGTAACTTAAGATAAAAATAATATTCCGTAAGTTAACCGGCTAAAACCACGTATAAACCAGGGAACCTGT
TAAACCGGTTCTTTACTGGATAAAGAAATGAAAGCCCATGTAGACAGCTCCATTAGAGCCCAAACCCTAA
ATTTCTCATCTATATAAAAGGAGTGACATTAGGGTTTTTGTTCGTCCTCTTAAAGCTTCTCGTTTTCTCT
GCCGTCTCTCTCATTCGCGCGACGCAAACGATCTTCAGGTGATCTTCTTTCTCCAAATCCTCTCTCATAA
CTCTGATTTCGTACTTGTGTATTTGAGCTCACGCTCTGTTTCTCTCACCACAGCAGCTAGCATGGACAAG
AAGTACTCCATTGGGCTCGATATCGGCACAAACAGCGTCGGCTGGGCCGTCATTACGGACGAGTACAAGG
TGCCGAGCAAAAAATTCAAAGTTCTGGGCAATACCGATCGCCACAGCATAAAGAAGAACCTCATTGGCGC
CCTCCTGTTCGACTCCGGGGAGACGGCCGAAGCCACGCGGCTCAAAAGAACAGCACGGCGCAGATATACC
CGCAGAAAGAATCGGATCTGCTACCTGCAGGAGATCTTTAGTAATGAGATGGCTAAGGTGGATGACTCTT
TCTTCCATAGGCTGGAGGAGTCCTTTTTGGTGGAGGAGGATAAAAAGCACGAGCGCCACCCAATCTTTGG
CAATATCGTGGACGAGGTGGCGTACCATGAAAAGTACCCAACCATATATCATCTGAGGAAGAAGCTTGTA
GACAGTACTGATAAGGCTGACTTGCGGTTGATCTATCTCGCGCTGGCGCATATGATCAAATTTCGGGGAC
ACTTCCTCATCGAGGGGGACCTGAACCCAGACAACAGCGATGTCGACAAACTCTTTATCCAACTGGTTCA
GACTTACAATCAGCTTTTCGAAGAGAACCCGATCAACGCATCCGGAGTTGACGCCAAAGCAATCCTGAGC
GCTAGGCTGTCCAAATCCCGGCGGCTCGAAAACCTCATCGCACAGCTCCCTGGGGAGAAGAAGAACGGCC
TGTTTGGTAATCTTATCGCCCTGTCACTCGGGCTGACCCCCAACTTTAAATCTAACTTCGACCTGGCCGA
AGATGCCAAGCTTCAACTGAGCAAAGACACCTACGATGATGATCTCGACAATCTGCTGGCCCAGATCGGC
GACCAGTACGCAGACCTTTTTTTGGCGGCAAAGAACCTGTCAGACGCCATTCTGCTGAGTGATATTCTGC
GAGTGAACACGGAGATCACCAAAGCTCCGCTGAGCGCTAGTATGATCAAGCGCTATGATGAGCACCACCA
AGACTTGACTTTGCTGAAGGCCCTTGTCAGACAGCAACTGCCTGAGAAGTACAAGGAAATTTTCTTCGAT
CAGTCTAAAAATGGCTACGCCGGATACATTGACGGCGGAGCAAGCCAGGAGGAATTTTACAAATTTATTA
AGCCCATCTTGGAAAAAATGGACGGCACCGAGGAGCTGCTGGTAAAGCTTAACAGAGAAGATCTGTTGCG
CAAACAGCGCACTTTCGACAATGGAAGCATCCCCCACCAGATTCACCTGGGCGAACTGCACGCTATCCTC
AGGCGGCAAGAGGATTTCTACCCCTTTTTGAAAGATAACAGGGAAAAGATTGAGAAAATCCTCACATTTC
GGATACCCTACTATGTAGGCCCCCTCGCCCGGGGAAATTCCAGATTCGCGTGGATGACTCGCAAATCAGA
AGAGACCATCACTCCCTGGAACTTCGAGGAAGTCGTGGATAAGGGGGCCTCTGCCCAGTCCTTCATCGAA
AGGATGACTAACTTTGATAAAAATCTGCCTAACGAAAAGGTGCTTCCTAAACACTCTCTGCTGTACGAGT
ACTTCACAGTTTATAACGAGCTGACCAAGGTCAAATACGTCACAGAAGGGATGAGAAAGCCAGCATTCCT
GTCTGGAGAGCAGAAGAAAGCTATCGTGGACCTCCTCTTCAAGACGAACCGGAAAGTTACCGTGAAACAG
CTCAAAGAAGACTATTTCAAAAAGATTGAATGTTTCGACTCTGTTGAAATCAGCGGAGTGGAGGATCGCT
TCAACGCATCCCTGGGAACGTATCACGATCTCCTGAAAATCATTAAAGACAAGGACTTCCTGGACAATGA
GGAGAACGAGGACATTCTTGAGGACATTGTCCTCACCCTTACGTTGTTTGAAGATAGGGAGATGATTGAA
GAACGCTTGAAAACTTACGCTCATCTCTTCGACGACAAAGTCATGAAACAGCTCAAGAGGCGCCGATATA
CAGGATGGGGGCGGCTGTCAAGAAAACTGATCAATGGCATCCGAGACAAGCAGAGTGGAAAGACAATCCT
GGATTTTCTTAAGTCCGATGGATTTGCCAACCGGAACTTCATGCAGTTGATCCATGATGACTCTCTCACC
TTTAAGGAGGACATCCAGAAAGCACAAGTTTCTGGCCAGGGGGACAGTCTTCACGAGCACATCGCTAATC
TTGCAGGTAGCCCAGCTATCAAAAAGGGAATACTGCAGACCGTTAAGGTCGTGGATGAACTCGTCAAAGT
AATGGGAAGGCATAAGCCCGAGAATATCGTTATCGAGATGGCCCGAGAGAACCAAACTACCCAGAAGGGA
CAGAAGAACAGTAGGGAAAGGATGAAGAGGATTGAAGAGGGTATAAAAGAACTGGGGTCCCAAATCCTTA
AGGAACACCCAGTTGAAAACACCCAGCTTCAGAATGAGAAGCTCTACCTGTACTACCTGCAGAACGGCAG
GGACATGTACGTGGATCAGGAACTGGACATCAATCGGCTCTCCGACTACGACGTGGATCATATCGTGCCC
CAGTCTTTTCTCAAAGATGATTCTATTGATAATAAAGTGTTGACAAGATCCGATAAAAATAGAGGGAAGA
GTGATAACGTCCCCTCAGAAGAAGTTGTCAAGAAAATGAAAAATTATTGGCGGCAGCTGCTGAACGCCAA
ACTGATCACACAACGGAAGTTCGATAATCTGACTAAGGCTGAACGAGGTGGCCTGTCTGAGTTGGATAAA
GCCGGCTTCATCAAAAGGCAGCTTGTTGAGACACGCCAGATCACCAAGCACGTGGCCCAAATTCTCGATT
CACGCATGAACACCAAGTACGATGAAAATGACAAACTGATTCGAGAGGTGAAAGTTATTACTCTGAAGTC
TAAGCTGGTCTCAGATTTCAGAAAGGACTTTCAGTTTTATAAGGTGAGAGAGATCAACAATTACCACCAT
GCGCATGATGCCTACCTGAATGCAGTGGTAGGCACTGCACTTATCAAAAAATATCCCAAGCTTGAATCTG
AATTTGTTTACGGAGACTATAAAGTGTACGATGTTAGGAAAATGATCGCAAAGTCTGAGCAGGAAATAGG
CAAGGCCACCGCTAAGTACTTCTTTTACAGCAATATTATGAATTTTTTCAAGACCGAGATTACACTGGCC
AATGGAGAGATTCGGAAGCGACCACTTATCGAAACAAACGGAGAAACAGGAGAAATCGTGTGGGACAAGG
GTAGGGATTTCGCGACAGTCCGGAAGGTCCTGTCCATGCCGCAGGTGAACATCGTTAAAAAGACCGAAGT
ACAGACCGGAGGCTTCTCCAAGGAAAGTATCCTCCCGAAAAGGAACAGCGACAAGCTGATCGCACGCAAA
AAAGATTGGGACCCCAAGAAATACGGCGGATTCGATTCTCCTACAGTCGCTTACAGTGTACTGGTTGTGG
CCAAAGTGGAGAAAGGGAAGTCTAAAAAACTCAAAAGCGTCAAGGAACTGCTGGGCATCACAATCATGGA
GCGATCAAGCTTCGAAAAAAACCCCATCGACTTTCTCGAAGCGAAAGGATATAAAGAGGTCAAAAAAGAC
CTCATCATTAAGCTTCCCAAGTACTCTCTCTTTGAGCTTGAAAACGGCCGGAAACGAATGCTCGCTAGTG
CGGGCGAGCTGCAGAAAGGTAACGAGCTGGCACTGCCCTCTAAATACGTTAATTTCTTGTATCTGGCCAG
CCACTATGAAAAGCTCAAAGGGTCTCCCGAAGATAATGAGCAGAAGCAGCTGTTCGTGGAACAACACAAA
CACTACCTTGATGAGATCATCGAGCAAATAAGCGAGTTCTCCAAAAGAGTGATCCTCGCCGACGCTAACC
TCGATAAGGTGCTTTCTGCTTACAATAAGCACAGGGATAAGCCCATCAGGGAGCAGGCAGAAAACATTAT
CCACTTGTTTACTCTGACCAACTTGGGCGCGCCTGCAGCCTTCAAGTACTTCGACACCACCATAGACAGA
AAGCGGTACACCTCTACAAAGGAGGTCCTGGACGCCACACTGATTCATCAGTCAATTACGGGGCTCTATG
AAACAAGAATCGACCTCTCTCAGCTCGGTGGAGACGGAACAAGAAAGAGAAGAAAGGTGTGACGGATCCT
CGAATATGAAGATGAAGATGAAATATTTGGTGTGTCAAATAAAAAGCTTGTGTGCTTAAGTTTGTGTTTT
TTTCTTGGCTTGTTGTGTTATGAATTTGTGGCTTTTTCTAATATCAAATGAATGTAAGATCTCATTATAA
TGAATAAACAAATGTTTCTATAATCCATTGTGAATGTTTTGTTGGATCTCTTCTGCAGCATATAACTACT
GTATGTGCTATGGTATGGACTATGGAATATGATTAAAGATAAGGTTTAAACTATCAGTGTTTGACAGGAT
ATATTGGCGGGTAAACCTAAGAGAAAAGAGCGTTTATTAGAATAATCGGATATTTAAAAGGGCGTGAAAA
GGTTTATCCGTTCGTCCATTTGTATGTGCATGCCAACCACAGGAGATCCAAAAGGATCTAGGTGAAGATC
CTTTTTGATAATCTCATGACCAAAATCCCTTAACGTGAGTTTTCGTTCCACTGAGCGTCAGACCCCGTAG
AAAAGATCAAAGGATCTTC
