>Addgene plasmid #246312 | p305N-29 | depositor partial sequence | sequence record 487360 | Promoter
AGATATCCCACATCGTCTGGTTAGAGAAAACATGACGTATTTAAGTAAGCGAAGCAGAGACCTGTTAGTT
